Addgene plasmid #60491: pH2B-SCFP1-2A-mTq2-NES
Purpose: Co-expresses two cyan fluorescent protein variants, a short fluorescence lifetime CFP variant in the nucleus and a CFP variant with a long lifetime (mTurquoise2) in the cytoplasm
Depositing lab: Dorus Gadella. Depositing organization: University of Amsterdam. Publication: Effect of fixation procedures on the fluorescence lifetimes of Aequorea victoria derived fluorescent proteins. Joosen L, Hink MA, Gadella TW Jr, Goedhart J. J Microsc. 2014 Sep 1. doi: 10.1111/jmi.12168. PubMed 25179491.
Backbone
  Vector backbone: pmTurquoise2-C1
  Total vector size (bp): 5950
  Vector type: Mammalian Expression
  Selectable markers: Neomycin (select with G418)
Growth in bacteria
  Bacterial resistance: Kanamycin, 50 μg/mL
  Growth temperature: 37°C
  Growth strain: DH5alpha
  Copy number: High Copy
Gene/Insert 1
  Gene/Insert name: H2B-SCFP1 (alt name: Histone 2B)
  Species: Synthetic
  Insert size (bp): 1113
  Promoter: CMV
  Tag / fusion protein: SCFP1 (C terminal on insert)
  Cloning method: Unknown
  Sequencing primers: 5′ AGGTCTATATAAGCAGAGC
Gene/Insert 2
  Gene/Insert name: mTurquoise2-NES
  Species: Synthetic
  Insert size (bp): 765
  Tag / fusion protein: mTurquoise2 (N terminal on insert)
  Cloning method: Unknown
  Sequencing primers: 5′ AGGTCTATATAAGCAGAGC; 3′ TCTACAAATGTGGTATGGC
Terms and licenses: Academic/Nonprofit Terms; Industry Terms: Not Available to Industry
How to cite: pH2B-SCFP1-2A-mTq2-NES was a gift from Dorus Gadella (Addgene plasmid # 60491 ; http://n2t.net/addgene:60491 ; RRID:Addgene_60491)
