[The description below was written by a language model from this plasmid's Addgene catalogue record and pLannotate feature annotations shown in this document.]
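Description:
pH2B-SCFP1-2A-mTq2-NES is a 5,950 bp mammalian expression plasmid built on the pmTurquoise2-C1 backbone. It is propagated in E. coli through a high-copy ColE1/pUC-type origin and also carries an f1 phage origin. A single NeoR/KanR (Tn5 aminoglycoside phosphotransferase) gene provides selection in both hosts. A bacterial bla-type promoter drives it for kanamycin resistance in bacteria, and the SV40 enhancer/early promoter drives it for G418 selection in mammalian cells, with an HSV TK polyadenylation signal downstream. Short annotated matches to ble, SV40 large T antigen and the bGH poly(A) signal are fragments, probably remnants of the backbone rather than functional parts.

The payload is one transcription unit driven by the CMV immediate-early enhancer and promoter and terminated by the SV40 poly(A) signal. It encodes human histone H2B fused at its C terminus to SCFP1, followed by mTurquoise2 carrying a nuclear export signal (NES). The construct name indicates a 2A peptide between the two coding regions. Neither the 2A nor the NES is annotated in the feature table, but gaps between SCFP1 and mTurquoise2 and after mTurquoise2 are consistent with them. A 2A element causes ribosomal skipping, so one mRNA yields two separate proteins in roughly equal amounts. H2B-SCFP1 is incorporated into chromatin and marks the nucleus, while mTurquoise2-NES is exported to the cytoplasm.

SCFP1 has a short fluorescence lifetime and mTurquoise2 a long one, so each transfected cell holds two spectrally similar cyan proteins in separate compartments that can be told apart by lifetime. This makes the plasmid a useful reference sample for fluorescence lifetime imaging, and the associated publication examined how fixation procedures affect the lifetimes of Aequorea victoria-derived fluorescent proteins.
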