Features (pLannotate 1.2.2; 16 found; start..end, strand, type, name):
     61..364     +  enhancer       CMV enhancer: human cytomegalovirus immediate early enhancer
    365..568     +  promoter       CMV promoter: human cytomegalovirus (CMV) immediate early promoter
    591..652     +  misc_feature   MCS (fragment): multiple cloning site
    657..1034    +  CDS            H2B: human histone H2B; HIST1H2BJ
   1053..1769    +  CDS            SCFP1: SCFP1 is a basic (constitutively fluorescent) cyan fluorescent protein published in 2006, derived from Aequorea victoria. It is reported to be a somewhat slowly-maturing monomer with very low acid sensitivity.
   1851..2564    +  CDS            mTurquoise2: mTurquoise2 is a basic (constitutively fluorescent) cyan fluorescent protein published in 2012, derived from Aequorea victoria. It is reported to be a rapidly-maturing monomer with very low acid sensitivity.
   2632..2715    +  CDS            large T antigen (fragment): large T antigen from SV40 (simian virus 40)
   2738..2859    +  polyA_signal   SV40 poly(A) signal: SV40 polyadenylation signal
   2893..3321    -  rep_origin     f1 ori (sequence partly withheld): f1 bacteriophage origin of replication; arrow indicates direction of (+) strand synthesis
   3348..3452    +  promoter       AmpR promoter: bla
   3454..3811    +  promoter       SV40 promoter: SV40 enhancer and early promoter
   3846..4640    +  CDS            NeoR/KanR: aminoglycoside phosphotransferase from Tn5; aph(3')-II (or nptII); confers resistance to neomycin, kanamycin, and G418 (Geneticin®)
   4661..4813    +  CDS            ble (fragment): BLE_KLEPN - Experimental evidence at protein level: Swiss-Prot protein existence level 1. Binding protein with a strong affinity to the bleomycin family of antibiotics. Binds to CL990; an antimitotic-antibiotic compound. From Klebsiella pneumoniae.
   4872..4919    +  polyA_signal   HSV TK poly(A) signal: herpes simplex virus thymidine kinase polyadenylation signal (Cole and Stacy, 1985)
   5010..5026    -  polyA_signal   bGH poly(A) signal (fragment): bovine growth hormone polyadenylation signal
   5248..5836    +  rep_origin     ori: high-copy-number ColE1/pMB1/pBR322/pUC origin of replication
>Addgene plasmid #60491 | pH2B-SCFP1-2A-mTq2-NES | depositor full sequence | sequence record 96973 | pH2B-SCFP1-2A-mTq2-NES sequence 5950 bps
TAGTTATTAATAGTAATCAATTACGGGGTCATTAGTTCATAGCCCATATATGGAGTTCCGCGTTACATAA
CTTACGGTAAATGGCCCGCCTGGCTGACCGCCCAACGACCCCCGCCCATTGACGTCAATAATGACGTATG
TTCCCATAGTAACGCCAATAGGGACTTTCCATTGACGTCAATGGGTGGAGTATTTACGGTAAACTGCCCA
CTTGGCAGTACATCAAGTGTATCATATGCCAAGTACGCCCCCTATTGACGTCAATGACGGTAAATGGCCC
GCCTGGCATTATGCCCAGTACATGACCTTATGGGACTTTCCTACTTGGCAGTACATCTACGTATTAGTCA
TCGCTATTACCATGGTGATGCGGTTTTGGCAGTACATCAATGGGCGTGGATAGCGGTTTGACTCACGGGG
ATTTCCAAGTCTCCACCCCATTGACGTCAATGGGAGTTTGTTTTGGCACCAAAATCAACGGGACTTTCCA
AAATGTCGTAACAACTCCGCCCCATTGACGCAAATGGGCGGTAGGCGTGTACGGTGGGAGGTCTATATAA
GCAGAGCTGGTTTAGTGAACCGTCAGATCCGCTAGCGCTACCGGACTCAGATCTCGAGCTCAAGCTTCGA
ATTCTGCAGTCGACGGTACCGCCACCATGCCAGAGCCAGCGAAGTCTGCTCCCGCCCCGAAAAAGGGCTC
CAAGAAGGCGGTGACTAAGGCGCAGAAGAAAGGCGGCAAGAAGCGCAAGCGCAGCCGCAAGGAGAGCTAT
TCCATCTATGTGTACAAGGTTCTGAAGCAGGTCCACCCTGACACCGGCATTTCGTCCAAGGCCATGGGCA
TCATGAATTCGTTTGTGAACGACATTTTCGAGCGCATCGCAGGTGAGGCTTCCCGCCTGGCGCATTACAA
CAAGCGCTCGACCATCACCTCCAGGGAGATCCAGACGGCCGTGCGCCTGCTGCTGCCTGGGGAGTTGGCC
AAGCACGCCGTGTCCGAGGGTACTAAGGCCATCACCAAGTACACCAGCGCTAAGGATCCACCGGTCGCCA
CCATGGTGAGCAAGGGCGAGGAGCTGTTCACCGGGGTGGTGCCCATCCTGGTCGAGCTGGACGGCGACGT
AAACGGCCACAAGTTCAGCGTGTCCGGCGAGGGCGAGGGCGATGCCACCTACGGCAAGCTGACCCTGAAG
TTCATCTGCACCACCGGCAAGCTGCCCGTGCCCTGGCCCACCCTCGTGACCACCCTGACCTGGGGCCTGC
AGTGCTTCGCCCGCTACCCCGACCACATGAAGCAGCACGACTTCTTCAAGTCCGCCATGCCCGAAGGCTA
CGTCCAGGAGCGCACCATCTTCTTCAAGGACGACGGCAACTACAAGACCCGCGCCGAGGTGAAGTTCGAG
GGCGACACCCTGGTGAACCGCATCGAGCTGAAGGGCATCGACTTCAAGGAGGACGGCAACATCCTGGGGC
ACAAGCTGGAGTACAACTACATCAGCCACAACGTCTATATCACCGCCGACAAGCAGAAGAACGGCATCAA
GGCCAACTTCAAGATCCGCCACAACATCGAGGACGGCGGCGTGCAGCTCGCCGACCACTACCAGCAGAAC
ACCCCCATCGGCGACGGCCCCGTGCTGCTGCCCGACAACCACTACCTGAGCACCCAGTCCAAGCTGAGCA
AAGACCCCAACGAGAAGCGCGATCACATGGTCCTGCTGGAGTTCGTGACCGCCGCCGGGATCACTCTCGG
CATGGACGAGCTGTACAAGTCCGGAGAGGGCAGAGGAAGTCTTCTAACATGCGGTGACGTGGAGGAGAAT
CCCGGCCCTGGGGATCCACCGGTCGCCACCATGGTGAGCAAGGGCGAGGAGCTGTTCACCGGGGTGGTGC
CCATCCTGGTCGAGCTGGACGGCGACGTAAACGGCCACAAGTTCAGCGTGTCCGGCGAGGGCGAGGGCGA
TGCCACCTACGGCAAGCTGACCCTGAAGTTCATCTGCACCACCGGCAAGCTGCCCGTGCCCTGGCCCACC
CTCGTGACCACCCTGTCCTGGGGCGTGCAGTGCTTCGCCCGCTACCCCGACCACATGAAGCAGCACGACT
TCTTCAAGTCCGCCATGCCCGAAGGCTACGTCCAGGAGCGCACCATCTTCTTCAAGGACGACGGCAACTA
CAAGACCCGCGCCGAGGTGAAGTTCGAGGGCGACACCCTGGTGAACCGCATCGAGCTGAAGGGCATCGAC
TTCAAGGAGGACGGCAACATCCTGGGGCACAAGCTGGAGTACAACTACTTTAGCGACAACGTCTATATCA
CCGCCGACAAGCAGAAGAACGGCATCAAGGCCAACTTCAAGATCCGCCACAACATCGAGGACGGCGGCGT
GCAGCTCGCCGACCACTACCAGCAGAACACCCCCATCGGCGACGGCCCCGTGCTGCTGCCCGACAACCAC
TACCTGAGCACCCAGTCCAAGCTGAGCAAAGACCCCAACGAGAAGCGCGATCACATGGTCCTGCTGGAGT
TCGTGACCGCCGCCGGGATCACTCTCGGCATGGACGAGCTGTACAGTGAGCTGCAGAACAAGCTGGAAGA
GTTGGATCTGGACTCGTACAAGTAAAGCGGCCGCGACTCTAGATCATAATCAGCCATACCACATTTGTAG
AGGTTTTACTTGCTTTAAAAAACCTCCCACACCTCCCCCTGAACCTGAAACATAAAATGAATGCAATTGT
TGTTGTTAACTTGTTTATTGCAGCTTATAATGGTTACAAATAAAGCAATAGCATCACAAATTTCACAAAT
AAAGCATTTTTTTCACTGCATTCTAGTTGTGGTTTGTCCAAACTCATCAATGTATCTTAAGGCGTAAATT
GTAAGCGTTAATATTTTGTTAAAATTCGCGTTAAATTTTTGTTAAATCAGCTCATTTTTTAACCAATAGG
CCGAAATCGGCAAAATCCCTTATAAATCAAAAGAATAGACCGAGATAGGGT
[37 nt withheld, positions 2992-3028]
AAAGAACGTGGACTCCAACGTCAAAGG
[49 nt withheld, positions 3056-3104]
T
[91 nt withheld, positions 3106-3196]
G
[124 nt withheld, positions 3198-3321]
CAGGTGGCACTTTTCGGGGAAATGTGCGCGGAACCCCTATTTGTTTATTTTTCTAAATACATTCAAATAT
GTATCCGCTCATGAGACAATAACCCTGATAAATGCTTCAATAATATTGAAAAAGGAAGAGTCCTGAGGCG
GAAAGAACCAGCTGTGGAATGTGTGTCAGTTAGGGTGTGGAAAGTCCCCAGGCTCCCCAGCAGGCAGAAG
TATGCAAAGCATGCATCTCAATTAGTCAGCAACCAGGTGTGGAAAGTCCCCAGGCTCCCCAGCAGGCAGA
AGTATGCAAAGCATGCATCTCAATTAGTCAGCAACCATAGTCCCGCCCCTAACTCCGCCCATCCCGCCCC
TAACTCCGCCCAGTTCCGCCCATTCTCCGCCCCATGGCTGACTAATTTTTTTTATTTATGCAGAGGCCGA
GGCCGCCTCGGCCTCTGAGCTATTCCAGAAGTAGTGAGGAGGCTTTTTTGGAGGCCTAGGCTTTTGCAAA
GATCGATCAAGAGACAGGATGAGGATCGTTTCGCATGATTGAACAAGATGGATTGCACGCAGGTTCTCCG
GCCGCTTGGGTGGAGAGGCTATTCGGCTATGACTGGGCACAACAGACAATCGGCTGCTCTGATGCCGCCG
TGTTCCGGCTGTCAGCGCAGGGGCGCCCGGTTCTTTTTGTCAAGACCGACCTGTCCGGTGCCCTGAATGA
ACTGCAAGACGAGGCAGCGCGGCTATCGTGGCTGGCCACGACGGGCGTTCCTTGCGCAGCTGTGCTCGAC
GTTGTCACTGAAGCGGGAAGGGACTGGCTGCTATTGGGCGAAGTGCCGGGGCAGGATCTCCTGTCATCTC
ACCTTGCTCCTGCCGAGAAAGTATCCATCATGGCTGATGCAATGCGGCGGCTGCATACGCTTGATCCGGC
TACCTGCCCATTCGACCACCAAGCGAAACATCGCATCGAGCGAGCACGTACTCGGATGGAAGCCGGTCTT
GTCGATCAGGATGATCTGGACGAAGAGCATCAGGGGCTCGCGCCAGCCGAACTGTTCGCCAGGCTCAAGG
CGAGCATGCCCGACGGCGAGGATCTCGTCGTGACCCATGGCGATGCCTGCTTGCCGAATATCATGGTGGA
AAATGGCCGCTTTTCTGGATTCATCGACTGTGGCCGGCTGGGTGTGGCGGACCGCTATCAGGACATAGCG
TTGGCTACCCGTGATATTGCTGAAGAGCTTGGCGGCGAATGGGCTGACCGCTTCCTCGTGCTTTACGGTA
TCGCCGCTCCCGATTCGCAGCGCATCGCCTTCTATCGCCTTCTTGACGAGTTCTTCTGAGCGGGACTCTG
GGGTTCGAAATGACCGACCAAGCGACGCCCAACCTGCCATCACGAGATTTCGATTCCACCGCCGCCTTCT
ATGAAAGGTTGGGCTTCGGAATCGTTTTCCGGGACGCCGGCTGGATGATCCTCCAGCGCGGGGATCTCAT
GCTGGAGTTCTTCGCCCACCCTAGGGGGAGGCTAACTGAAACACGGAAGGAGACAATACCGGAAGGAACC
CGCGCTATGACGGCAATAAAAAGACAGAATAAAACGCACGGTGTTGGGTCGTTTGTTCATAAACGCGGGG
TTCGGTCCCAGGGCTGGCACTCTGTCGATACCCCACCGAGACCCCATTGGGGCCAATACGCCCGCGTTTC
TTCCTTTTCCCCACCCCACCCCCCAAGTTCGGGTGAAGGCCCAGGGCTCGCAGCCAACGTCGGGGCGGCA
GGCCCTGCCATAGCCTCAGGTTACTCATATATACTTTAGATTGATTTAAAACTTCATTTTTAATTTAAAA
GGATCTAGGTGAAGATCCTTTTTGATAATCTCATGACCAAAATCCCTTAACGTGAGTTTTCGTTCCACTG
AGCGTCAGACCCCGTAGAAAAGATCAAAGGATCTTCTTGAGATCCTTTTTTTCTGCGCGTAATCTGCTGC
TTGCAAACAAAAAAACCACCGCTACCAGCGGTGGTTTGTTTGCCGGATCAAGAGCTACCAACTCTTTTTC
CGAAGGTAACTGGCTTCAGCAGAGCGCAGATACCAAATACTGTCCTTCTAGTGTAGCCGTAGTTAGGCCA
CCACTTCAAGAACTCTGTAGCACCGCCTACATACCTCGCTCTGCTAATCCTGTTACCAGTGGCTGCTGCC
AGTGGCGATAAGTCGTGTCTTACCGGGTTGGACTCAAGACGATAGTTACCGGATAAGGCGCAGCGGTCGG
GCTGAACGGGGGGTTCGTGCACACAGCCCAGCTTGGAGCGAACGACCTACACCGAACTGAGATACCTACA
GCGTGAGCTATGAGAAAGCGCCACGCTTCCCGAAGGGAGAAAGGCGGACAGGTATCCGGTAAGCGGCAGG
GTCGGAACAGGAGAGCGCACGAGGGAGCTTCCAGGGGGAAACGCCTGGTATCTTTATAGTCCTGTCGGGT
TTCGCCACCTCTGACTTGAGCGTCGATTTTTGTGATGCTCGTCAGGGGGGCGGAGCCTATGGAAAAACGC
CAGCAACGCGGCCTTTTTACGGTTCCTGGCCTTTTGCTGGCCTTTTGCTCACATGTTCTTTCCTGCGTTA
TCCCCTGATTCTGTGGATAACCGTATTACCGCCATGCAT
