>Addgene plasmid #60491 | pH2B-SCFP1-2A-mTq2-NES | addgene partial sequence | sequence record 98781 | CMV-F 5'-CGCAAATGGGCGGTAGGCGTG-3'
AGCAGAGCTGGTTTAGTGAACCGTCAGATCCGCTAGCGCTACCGGACTCAGATCTCGAGCTCAAGCTTCG
AATTCTGCAGTCGACGGTACCGCCACCATGCCAGAGCCAGCGAAGTCTGCTCCCGCCCCGAAAAAGGGCT
CCAAGAAGGCGGTGACTAAGGCGCAGAAGAAAGGCGGCAAGAAGCGCAAGCGCAGCCGCAAGGAGAGCTA
TTCCATCTATGTGTACAAGGTTCTGAAGCAGGTCCACCCTGACACCGGCATTTCGTCCAAGGCCATGGGC
ATCATGAATTCGTTTGTGAACGACATTTTCGAGCGCATCGCAGGTGAGGCTTCCCGCCTGGCGCATTACA
ACAAGCGCTCGACCATCACCTCCAGGGAGATCCAGACGGCCGTGCGCCTGCTGCTGCCTGGGGAGTTGGC
CAAGCACGCCGTGTCCGAGGGTACTAAGGCCATCACCAAGTACACCAGCGCTAAGGATCCACCGGTCGCC
ACCATGGTGAGCAAGGGCGAGGAGCTGTTCACCGGGGTGGTGCCCATCCTGGTCGAGCTGGACGGCGACG
TAAACGGCCACAAGTTCAGCGTGTCCGGCGAGGGCGAGGGCGATGCCACCTACGGCAAGCTGACCCTGAA
GTTCATCTGCACCACCGGCAAGCTGCCCGTGCCCTGGCCCACCCTCGTGACCACCCTGACCTGGGGCCTG
CAGTGCTTCGCCCGCTACCCCGACCACATGAAGCAGCACGACTTCTTCAAGTCCGCCATGCCCGAAGGCT
ACGTCCAGGAGCGCACCATCTTCTTCAAGGACGACGGCAACTACAAGACCCGCGCCGAGGTGAAGTTCGA
GGGCGACACCCTGGTGAACCGCATCGAGCTGAAGGGCATCGACTTCAAGGAGGACGGCAACATCCTGGGG
CACAAGCTGGAGTACAACTACATCAGCCACAACGTCTATATCACCGCCGA
