>Addgene plasmid #60491 | pH2B-SCFP1-2A-mTq2-NES | addgene partial sequence | sequence record 99139 | SV40pA-R 5'-GAAATTTGTGATGCTATTGC-3'
AGTTAACAACAACAATTGCATTCATTTTATGTTTCAGGTTCAGGGGGAGGTGTGGGAGGTTTTTTAAAGC
AAGTAAAACCTCTACAAATGTGGTATGGCTGATTATGATCTAGAGTCGCGGCCGCTTTACTTGTACGAGT
CCAGATCCAACTCTTCCAGCTTGTTCTGCAGCTCACTGTACAGCTCGTCCATGCCGAGAGTGATCCCGGC
GGCGGTCACGAACTCCAGCAGGACCATGTGATCGCGCTTCTCGTTGGGGTCTTTGCTCAGCTTGGACTGG
GTGCTCAGGTAGTGGTTGTCGGGCAGCAGCACGGGGCCGTCGCCGATGGGGGTGTTCTGCTGGTAGTGGT
CGGCGAGCTGCACGCCGCCGTCCTCGATGTTGTGGCGGATCTTGAAGTTGGCCTTGATGCCGTTCTTCTG
CTTGTCGGCGGTGATATAGACGTTGTCGCTAAAGTAGTTGTACTCCAGCTTGTGCCCCAGGATGTTGCCG
TCCTCCTTGAAGTCGATGCCCTTCAGCTCGATGCGGTTCACCAGGGTGTCGCCCTCGAACTTCACCTCGG
CGCGGGTCTTGTAGTTGCCGTCGTCCTTGAAGAAGATGGTGCGCTCCTGGACGTAGCCTTCGGGCATGGC
GGACTTGAAGAAGTCGTGCTGCTTCATGTGGTCGGGGTAGCGGGCGAAGCACTGCACGCCCCAGGACAGG
GTGGTCACGAGGGTGGGCCAGGGCACGGGCAGCTTGCCGGTGGTGCAGATGAACTTCAGGGTCAGCTTGC
CGTAGGTGGCATCGCCCTCGCCCTCGCCGGACACGCTGAACTTGTGGCCGTTTACGTCGCCGTCCAGCTC
GACCAGGATGGGCACCACCCCGGTGAACAGCTCCTC
